>Addgene plasmid #147523 | pGEX-6P-1-HsTNRC6A_1209-1709-CIM1mut_S | depositor full sequence | sequence record 289970 | Full Sequence
ACGTTATCGACTGCACGGTGCACCAATGCTTCTGGCGTCAGGCAGCCATCGGAAGCTGTGGTATGGCTGT
GCAGGTCGTAAATCACTGCATAATTCGTGTCGCTCAAGGCGCACTCCCGTTCTGGATAATGTTTTTTGCG
CCGACATCATAACGGTTCTGGCAAATATTCTGAAATGAGCTGTTGACAATTAATCATCGGCTCGTATAAT
GTGTGGAATTGTGAGCGGATAACAATTTCACACAGGAAACAGTATTCATGTCCCCTATACTAGGTTATTG
GAAAATTAAGGGCCTTGTGCAACCCACTCGACTTCTTTTGGAATATCTTGAAGAAAAATATGAAGAGCAT
TTGTATGAGCGCGATGAAGGTGATAAATGGCGAAACAAAAAGTTTGAATTGGGTTTGGAGTTTCCCAATC
TTCCTTATTATATTGATGGTGATGTTAAATTAACACAGTCTATGGCCATCATACGTTATATAGCTGACAA
GCACAACATGTTGGGTGGTTGTCCAAAAGAGCGTGCAGAGATTTCAATGCTTGAAGGAGCGGTTTTGGAT
ATTAGATACGGTGTTTCGAGAATTGCATATAGTAAAGACTTTGAAACTCTCAAAGTTGATTTTCTTAGCA
AGCTACCTGAAATGCTGAAAATGTTCGAAGATCGTTTATGTCATAAAACATATTTAAATGGTGATCATGT
AACCCATCCTGACTTCATGTTGTATGACGCTCTTGATGTTGTTTTATACATGGACCCAATGTGCCTGGAT
GCGTTCCCAAAATTAGTTTGTTTTAAAAAACGTATTGAAGCTATCCCACAAATTGATAAGTACTTGAAAT
CCAGCAAGTATATAGCATGGCCTTTGCAGGGCTGGCAAGCCACGTTTGGTGGTGGCGACCATCCTCCAAA
ATCGGATCTGGAAGTTCTGTTCCAGGGGCCCCTGGGATCCCCAAACCTGTTGGTGAAGCAGCAGACTCCA
CCATCTCAGCAGCAGCCACTCCATCAGCCAGCCATGAAGTCTTTCCTTGACAATGTCATGCCCCACACTA
CACCTGAGCTGCAAAAAGGGCCATCACCAATAAATGCTTTCAGCAACTTCCCTATAGGCTTGAACTCAAA
CTTGAATGTAAATATGGATATGAACAGTATTAAAGAGCCAGCTGCTGCTGCTAGGGCTGCTTGGACGACA
GTGGACAGCATTTCTGTGAACACATCTTTGGATCAAAACTCCAGCAAACATGGTGCTATTTCAAGTGGTT
TCAGGCTGGAAGAGTCTCCATTTGTTCCCTATGACTTTATGAACAGCAGTACTTCACCAGCCAGTCCTCC
AGGTTCAATAGGAGATGGCTGGCCACGTGCCAAATCGCCTAACGGCTCTAGCAGTGTTAATTGGCCACCA
GAATTTCGTCCTGGTGAGCCATGGAAAGGTTATCCAAACATTGACCCTGAAACTGACCCTTACGTCACTC
CTGGCAGTGTCATAAACAATCTTTCAATTAATACTGTGCGGGAAGTTGACCACCTCAGGGACAGGAACAG
TGGGTCATCCTCATCCTTGAACACCACGCTGCCTTCAACTAGTGCCTGGTCATCCATTCGTGCCTCCAAC
TACAACGTTCCCCTCAGCAGTACAGCACAAAGCACTTCAGCCAGAAATAGTGATTCCAAATTGACATGGT
CTCCTGGTTCAGTTACAAACACCTCTCTGGCTCATGAGCTGTGGAAGGTCCCTTTGCCACCTAAAAACAT
CACTGCTCCGTCCCGCCCACCTCCGGGACTGACTGGTCAGAAGCCACCCTTGTCTACGTGGGATAATTCT
CCCCTTCGTATAGGTGGAGGATGGGGAAATTCTGACGCCAGATATACCCCAGGTTCCAGCTGGGGTGAGA
GCAGCTCAGGGAGAATAACAAATTGGCTTGTTCTAAAAAACCTTACACCTCAGATCGATGGCTCAACTCT
GCGCACTCTGTGCATGCAGCACGGCCCGCTGATCACATTCCACCTGAACCTCCCTCACGGAAATGCTCTG
GTCCGCTACAGTTCAAAAGAAGAGGTAGTGGAGGCACAAAAGTCTCTGCACATGTGTGTACTGGGGAACA
CTACTATTCTTGCTGAGTTTGCCAGTGAAGAGGAGATCAGTCGTTTCTTTGCACAAAGCCAGTCTCTGAC
CCCTTCTCCCGGCTGGCAGTCTCTCGGGTCCAGCCAGAGCCGGCTGGGCTCCCTCGACTGTTCCCACTCA
TTCTCCAGCCGGACCGATCTCAATCACTGGAATGGTGCTGGGCTGTCGGGAACTAACTGTGGAGACCTTC
ACGGCACTTCACTCTGGGGGACCCCGCATTATTCCACAAGCCTGTGGGGTCCCCCAAGCAGCAGCGACCC
CCGAGGAATTAGCAGCCCATCTCCCATTAACGCTTTTCTTTCTGTTGACCACCTGGGTGGGGGTGGAGAG
TCCATGTAAGCGGCCGCATCGTGACTGACTGACGATCTGCCTCGCGCGTTTCGGTGATGACGGTGAAAAC
CTCTGACACATGCAGCTCCCGGAGACGGTCACAGCTTGTCTGTAAGCGGATGCCGGGAGCAGACAAGCCC
GTCAGGGCGCGTCAGCGGGTGTTGGCGGGTGTCGGGGCGCAGCCATGACCCAGTCACGTAGCGATAGCGG
AGTGTATAATTCTTGAAGACGAAAGGGCCTCGTGATACGCCTATTTTTATAGGTTAATGTCATGATAATA
ATGGTTTCTTAGACGTCAGGTGGCACTTTTCGGGGAAATGTGCGCGGAACCCCTATTTGTTTATTTTTCT
AAATACATTCAAATATGTATCCGCTCATGAGACAATAACCCTGATAAATGCTTCAATAATATTGAAAAAG
GAAGAGTATGAGTATTCAACATTTCCGTGTCGCCCTTATTCCCTTTTTTGCGGCATTTTGCCTTCCTGTT
TTTGCTCACCCAGAAACGCTGGTGAAAGTAAAAGATGCTGAAGATCAGTTGGGTGCACGAGTGGGTTACA
TCGAACTGGATCTCAACAGCGGTAAGATCCTTGAGAGTTTTCGCCCCGAAGAACGTTTTCCAATGATGAG
CACTTTTAAAGTTCTGCTATGTGGCGCGGTATTATCCCGTGTTGACGCCGGGCAAGAGCAACTCGGTCGC
CGCATACACTATTCTCAGAATGACTTGGTTGAGTACTCACCAGTCACAGAAAAGCATCTTACGGATGGCA
TGACAGTAAGAGAATTATGCAGTGCTGCCATAACCATGAGTGATAACACTGCGGCCAACTTACTTCTGAC
AACGATCGGAGGACCGAAGGAGCTAACCGCTTTTTTGCACAACATGGGGGATCATGTAACTCGCCTTGAT
CGTTGGGAACCGGAGCTGAATGAAGCCATACCAAACGACGAGCGTGACACCACGATGCCTGCAGCAATGG
CAACAACGTTGCGCAAACTATTAACTGGCGAACTACTTACTCTAGCTTCCCGGCAACAATTAATAGACTG
GATGGAGGCGGATAAAGTTGCAGGACCACTTCTGCGCTCGGCCCTTCCGGCTGGCTGGTTTATTGCTGAT
AAATCTGGAGCCGGTGAGCGTGGGTCTCGCGGTATCATTGCAGCACTGGGGCCAGATGGTAAGCCCTCCC
GTATCGTAGTTATCTACACGACGGGGAGTCAGGCAACTATGGATGAACGAAATAGACAGATCGCTGAGAT
AGGTGCCTCACTGATTAAGCATTGGTAACTGTCAGACCAAGTTTACTCATATATACTTTAGATTGATTTA
AAACTTCATTTTTAATTTAAAAGGATCTAGGTGAAGATCCTTTTTGATAATCTCATGACCAAAATCCCTT
AACGTGAGTTTTCGTTCCACTGAGCGTCAGACCCCGTAGAAAAGATCAAAGGATCTTCTTGAGATCCTTT
TTTTCTGCGCGTAATCTGCTGCTTGCAAACAAAAAAACCACCGCTACCAGCGGTGGTTTGTTTGCCGGAT
CAAGAGCTACCAACTCTTTTTCCGAAGGTAACTGGCTTCAGCAGAGCGCAGATACCAAATACTGTCCTTC
TAGTGTAGCCGTAGTTAGGCCACCACTTCAAGAACTCTGTAGCACCGCCTACATACCTCGCTCTGCTAAT
CCTGTTACCAGTGGCTGCTGCCAGTGGCGATAAGTCGTGTCTTACCGGGTTGGACTCAAGACGATAGTTA
CCGGATAAGGCGCAGCGGTCGGGCTGAACGGGGGGTTCGTGCACACAGCCCAGCTTGGAGCGAACGACCT
ACACCGAACTGAGATACCTACAGCGTGAGCTATGAGAAAGCGCCACGCTTCCCGAAGGGAGAAAGGCGGA
CAGGTATCCGGTAAGCGGCAGGGTCGGAACAGGAGAGCGCACGAGGGAGCTTCCAGGGGGAAACGCCTGG
TATCTTTATAGTCCTGTCGGGTTTCGCCACCTCTGACTTGAGCGTCGATTTTTGTGATGCTCGTCAGGGG
GGCGGAGCCTATGGAAAAACGCCAGCAACGCGGCCTTTTTACGGTTCCTGGCCTTTTGCTGGCCTTTTGC
TCACATGTTCTTTCCTGCGTTATCCCCTGATTCTGTGGATAACCGTATTACCGCCTTTGAGTGAGCTGAT
ACCGCTCGCCGCAGCCGAACGACCGAGCGCAGCGAGTCAGTGAGCGAGGAAGCGGAAGAGCGCCTGATGC
GGTATTTTCTCCTTACGCATCTGTGCGGTATTTCACACCGCATAAATTCCGACACCATCGAATGGTGCAA
AACCTTTCGCGGTATGGCATGATAGCGCCCGGAAGAGAGTCAATTCAGGGTGGTGAATGTGAAACCAGTA
ACGTTATACGATGTCGCAGAGTATGCCGGTGTCTCTTATCAGACCGTTTCCCGCGTGGTGAACCAGGCCA
GCCACGTTTCTGCGAAAACGCGGGAAAAAGTGGAAGCGGCGATGGCGGAGCTGAATTACATTCCCAACCG
CGTGGCACAACAACTGGCGGGCAAACAGTCGTTGCTGATTGGCGTTGCCACCTCCAGTCTGGCCCTGCAC
GCGCCGTCGCAAATTGTCGCGGCGATTAAATCTCGCGCCGATCAACTGGGTGCCAGCGTGGTGGTGTCGA
TGGTAGAACGAAGCGGCGTCGAAGCCTGTAAAGCGGCGGTGCACAATCTTCTCGCGCAACGCGTCAGTGG
GCTGATCATTAACTATCCGCTGGATGACCAGGATGCCATTGCTGTGGAAGCTGCCTGCACTAATGTTCCG
GCGTTATTTCTTGATGTCTCTGACCAGACACCCATCAACAGTATTATTTTCTCCCATGAAGACGGTACGC
GACTGGGCGTGGAGCATCTGGTCGCATTGGGTCACCAGCAAATCGCGCTGTTAGCGGGCCCATTAAGTTC
TGTCTCGGCGCGTCTGCGTCTGGCTGGCTGGCATAAATATCTCACTCGCAATCAAATTCAGCCGATAGCG
GAACGGGAAGGCGACTGGAGTGCCATGTCCGGTTTTCAACAAACCATGCAAATGCTGAATGAGGGCATCG
TTCCCACTGCGATGCTGGTTGCCAACGATCAGATGGCGCTGGGCGCAATGCGCGCCATTACCGAGTCCGG
GCTGCGCGTTGGTGCGGATATCTCGGTAGTGGGATACGACGATACCGAAGACAGCTCATGTTATATCCCG
CCGTCAACCACCATCAAACAGGATTTTCGCCTGCTGGGGCAAACCAGCGTGGACCGCTTGCTGCAACTCT
CTCAGGGCCAGGCGGTGAAGGGCAATCAGCTGTTGCCCGTCTCACTGGTGAAAAGAAAAACCACCCTGGC
GCCCAATACGCAAACCGCCTCTCCCCGCGCGTTGGCCGATTCATTAATGCAGCTGGCACGACAGGTTTCC
CGACTGGAAAGCGGGCAGTGAGCGCAACGCAATTAATGTGAGTTAGCTCACTCATTAGGCACCCCAGGCT
TTACACTTTATGCTTCCGGCTCGTATGTTGTGTGGAATTGTGAGCGGATAACAATTTCACACAGGAAACA
GCTATGACCATGATTACGGATTCACTGGCCGTCGTTTTACAACGTCGTGACTGGGAAAACCCTGGCGTTA
CCCAACTTAATCGCCTTGCAGCACATCCCCCTTTCGCCAGCTGGCGTAATAGCGAAGAGGCCCGCACCGA
TCGCCCTTCCCAACAGTTGCGCAGCCTGAATGGCGAATGGCGCTTTGCCTGGTTTCCGGCACCAGAAGCG
GTGCCGGAAAGCTGGCTGGAGTGCGATCTTCCTGAGGCCGATACTGTCGTCGTCCCCTCAAACTGGCAGA
TGCACGGTTACGATGCGCCCATCTACACCAACGTAACCTATCCCATTACGGTCAATCCGCCGTTTGTTCC
CACGGAGAATCCGACGGGTTGTTACTCGCTCACATTTAATGTTGATGAAAGCTGGCTACAGGAAGGCCAG
ACGCGAATTATTTTTGATGGCGTTGGAATT
Features (pLannotate 1.2.2; 17 found; start..end, strand, type, name):
      6..107     -  CDS            yciV (fragment): RNAAM_ECOLI - Also known as trpH From Escherichia coli (strain K12).
    183..211     +  promoter       tac promoter: strong E. coli promoter; hybrid between the trp and lac UV5 promoters
    219..235     +  protein_bind   lac operator: The lac repressor binds to the lac operator to inhibit transcription in E. coli. This inhibition can be relieved by adding lactose or isopropyl-β-D-thiogalactopyranoside (IPTG). lac repressor encoded by lacI
    258..911     +  CDS            GST26_SCHJA: Experimental evidence at protein level: Swiss-Prot protein existence level 1. GST isoenzymes appear to play a central role in the parasite detoxification system. Other functions are also suspected including a role in increasing the solubility of haematin in the parasite gut. From Schistosoma japonicum (Blood fluke).
    951..2456    +  CDS            Tnrc6a (fragment): TNR6A_MOUSE - Also known as Kiaa1460. Experimental evidence at protein level: Swiss-Prot protein existence level 1. Plays a role in RNA-mediated gene silencing by both micro- RNAs (miRNAs) and short interfering RNAs (siRNAs) (PubMed:22187428). Required for miRNA-dependent repression of translation and for siRNA- dependent endonucleolytic cleavage of complementary mRNAs by argonaute family proteins (PubMed:22187428). As a scaffolding protein, associates with argonaute proteins bound to partially complementary mRNAs, and can simultaneously recruit CCR4-NOT and PAN deadenylase complexes (By simil
   2487..2526    +  CDS            rop (fragment): Rop protein, which maintains plasmids at low copy number; rop
   2628..2668    +  misc_feature   bom (fragment): basis of mobility region from pBR322
   2773..2877    +  promoter       AmpR promoter: bla
   2878..3738    +  CDS            AmpR: β-lactamase; bla; confers resistance to ampicillin, carbenicillin, and related antibiotics
   3909..4497    +  rep_origin     ori: high-copy-number ColE1/pMB1/pBR322/pUC origin of replication
   4683..4734    -  misc_feature   bom (fragment): basis of mobility region from pBR322
   4741..4818    +  promoter       lacIq promoter: lacI (mutant); In the lacIq allele, a single base change in the promoter boosts expression of the lacI gene about 10-fold.
   4819..5901    +  CDS            lacI: lac repressor; lacI; The lac repressor binds to the lac operator to inhibit transcription in E. coli. This inhibition can be relieved by adding lactose or isopropyl-β-D-thiogalactopyranoside (IPTG).
   5914..5935    +  protein_bind   CAP binding site: CAP binding activates transcription in the presence of cAMP. E. coli catabolite activator protein
   5950..5980    +  promoter       lac promoter: promoter for the E. coli lac operon
   5988..6004    +  protein_bind   lac operator: The lac repressor binds to the lac operator to inhibit transcription in E. coli. This inhibition can be relieved by adding lactose or isopropyl-β-D-thiogalactopyranoside (IPTG). lac repressor encoded by lacI
   6024..6197    +  CDS            lacZα: LacZα fragment of β-galactosidase; lacZ fragment
