[The description below was written by a language model from this plasmid's Addgene catalogue record and pLannotate feature annotations shown in this document.]
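Description:
pGEX-6P-1-HsTNRC6A_1209-1709-CIM1mut_S is a 6,470 nt bacterial expression plasmid for producing a fragment of human TNRC6A (GW182) as a glutathione S-transferase fusion in E. coli. The catalogue lists the backbone as unknown, but the name and the annotated features fit a pGEX-6P-1-type vector. These features are a tac promoter with a lac operator, the Schistosoma japonicum GST coding sequence, and a plasmid-borne lacI gene driven by the lacIq promoter. The lac repressor keeps the tac promoter off until it is induced with IPTG. The plasmid replicates from a ColE1/pMB1-family origin and is selected with ampicillin through the β-lactamase gene. The record describes it as low copy. Short remnants of rop, bom, yciV and a lac promoter/lacZα segment are backbone carry-over with no role in the payload.

The insert lies downstream of GST and spans about 1.5 kb, corresponding to residues 1209–1709 of TNRC6A. The annotation tool matched it to the mouse orthologue, but the catalogue gives the species as human. The numbering appears to follow isoform 2, against which the depositor notes one non-silent difference, K1578E. "CIM1mut" indicates a mutated CIM1 motif, though the record does not specify the substitutions. The linker between GST and the insert is not annotated, so a protease cleavage site cannot be confirmed from the table.

TNRC6A is a scaffold in miRNA-mediated silencing that links Argonaute proteins to the CCR4-NOT and PAN deadenylase complexes. The associated study examined GW182 interactions with PABP and deadenylases. The construct is therefore likely used to make recombinant GST-tagged mutant protein for purification and binding assays. The depositor sequence may be theoretical rather than fully verified.
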