Addgene plasmid #147523: pGEX-6P-1-HsTNRC6A_1209-1709-CIM1mut_S
Purpose: Bacterial Expression of HsTNRC6A_1209-1709-CIM1mut
Depositing lab: Elisa Izaurralde. Depositing organization: Max Planck Institute for Developmental Biology. Publication: The interactions of GW182 proteins with PABP and deadenylases are required for both translational repression and degradation of miRNA targets. Huntzinger E, Kuzuoglu-Ozturk D, Braun JE, Eulalio A, Wohlbold L, Izaurralde E. Nucleic Acids Res. 2013 Jan;41(2):978-94. doi: 10.1093/nar/gks1078. Epub 2012 Nov 21. PubMed 23172285.
Backbone
  Vector backbone: Unknown
  Vector type: Bacterial Expression
Growth in bacteria
  Bacterial resistance: Ampicillin, 100 μg/mL
  Growth temperature: 37°C
  Growth strain: DH5alpha
  Copy number: Low Copy
Gene/Insert
  Gene/Insert name: HsTNRC6A_1209-1709-CIM1mut
  Species: H. sapiens (human)
  Mutation: one non silent mutation K1578E compared to the sequence of isoform2 given by Uniprot: Q8NDV7-2
  Entrez Gene: TNRC6A (a.k.a. CAGH26, FAME6, GW1, GW182, TNRC6)
  Cloning method: Unknown
Terms and licenses: Academic/Nonprofit Terms; Industry Terms: Not Available to Industry
Depositor comments: Plasmids from this collection were made available to the research community and donated after the lab closed. Please note that the sequence provided by the depositing laboratory may be theoretical/predicted or based on Sanger sequencing results. There may be discrepancies between sequencing results obtained by Addgene and the depositor sequence. If an Addgene verified sequence is not available, please contact before placing your order to request that our lab fully sequence the plasmid.
How to cite: pGEX-6P-1-HsTNRC6A_1209-1709-CIM1mut_S was a gift from Elisa Izaurralde (Addgene plasmid # 147523 ; http://n2t.net/addgene:147523 ; RRID:Addgene_147523)
